LOCUS       Exported 11716 bp ds-DNA circular SYN 12-MAY-2021
DEFINITION  synthetic circular DNA
ACCESSION   .
VERSION     .
KEYWORDS    pTight-9-124
SOURCE      synthetic DNA construct
  ORGANISM  synthetic DNA construct
REFERENCE   1 (bases 1 to 11716)
  AUTHORS   Yoo AS, Sun AX, Li L, Shcheglovitov A, Portmann T, Li Y, Lee-Messer
            C, Dolmetsch RE, Tsien RW, Crabtree GR
  TITLE     MicroRNA-mediated conversion of human fibroblasts to neurons.
  JOURNAL   Nature. 2011 Jul 13. doi: 10.1038/nature10323.
  PUBMED    21753754
REFERENCE   2 (bases 1 to 11716)
  AUTHORS   .
  TITLE     Direct Submission
  JOURNAL   Exported May 12, 2021 from SnapGene Server 1.1.58
            http://www.snapgene.com
FEATURES             Location/Qualifiers
     source          1..11716
                     /organism="synthetic DNA construct"
                     /mol_type="other DNA"
     LTR             1..634
                     /label=3' LTR
                     /note="3' long terminal repeat (LTR) from HIV-1"
     misc_feature    681..806
                     /label=HIV-1 Psi
                     /note="packaging signal of human immunodeficiency virus
                     type 1"
     misc_feature    1303..1536
                     /label=RRE
                     /note="The Rev response element (RRE) of HIV-1 allows for
                     Rev-dependent mRNA export from the nucleus to the
                     cytoplasm."
     CDS             1721..1765
                     /codon_start=1
                     /product="antigenic peptide corresponding to amino acids
                     655 to 669 of the HIV envelope protein gp41 (Lutje Hulsik
                     et al., 2013)"
                     /label=gp41 peptide
                     /note="recognized by the 2H10 single-chain llama nanobody"
                     /translation="KNEQELLELDKWASL"
     misc_feature    2063..2180
                     /label=cPPT/CTS
                     /note="central polypurine tract and central termination
                     sequence of HIV-1"
     CDS             complement(2245..2619)
                     /codon_start=1
                     /gene="Sh ble from Streptoalloteichus hindustanus"
                     /product="antibiotic-binding protein"
                     /label=BleoR
                     /note="confers resistance to bleomycin, phleomycin, and
                     Zeocin(TM)"
                     /translation="MAKLTSAVPVLTARDVAGAVEFWTDRLGFSRDFVEDDFAGVVRDD
                     VTLFISAVQDQVVPDNTLAWVWVRGLDELYAEWSEVVSTNFRDASGPAMTEIGEQPWGR
                     EFALRDPAGNCVHFVAEEQD"
     regulatory      2616..2625
                     /regulatory_class="other"
                     /note="vertebrate consensus sequence for strong initiation
                     of translation (Kozak, 1987)"
     promoter        complement(2629..2647)
                     /label=T7 promoter
                     /note="promoter for bacteriophage T7 RNA polymerase"
     promoter        complement(2639..2686)
                     /label=EM7 promoter
                     /note="synthetic bacterial promoter "
     promoter        2763..3077
                     /label=tight TRE promoter
                     /note="Tet-responsive promoter PTight, consisting of seven
                     tet operator sequences followed by the minimal CMV
                     promoter"
     protein_bind    2771..2789
                     /gene="tetO"
                     /label=tet operator
                     /bound_moiety="tetracycline repressor TetR"
                     /note="bacterial operator O2 for the tetR and tetA genes"
     protein_bind    2807..2825
                     /gene="tetO"
                     /label=tet operator
                     /bound_moiety="tetracycline repressor TetR"
                     /note="bacterial operator O2 for the tetR and tetA genes"
     protein_bind    2842..2860
                     /gene="tetO"
                     /label=tet operator
                     /bound_moiety="tetracycline repressor TetR"
                     /note="bacterial operator O2 for the tetR and tetA genes"
     protein_bind    2878..2896
                     /gene="tetO"
                     /label=tet operator
                     /bound_moiety="tetracycline repressor TetR"
                     /note="bacterial operator O2 for the tetR and tetA genes"
     protein_bind    2914..2932
                     /gene="tetO"
                     /label=tet operator
                     /bound_moiety="tetracycline repressor TetR"
                     /note="bacterial operator O2 for the tetR and tetA genes"
     protein_bind    2949..2967
                     /gene="tetO"
                     /label=tet operator
                     /bound_moiety="tetracycline repressor TetR"
                     /note="bacterial operator O2 for the tetR and tetA genes"
     protein_bind    2985..3003
                     /gene="tetO"
                     /label=tet operator
                     /bound_moiety="tetracycline repressor TetR"
                     /note="bacterial operator O2 for the tetR and tetA genes"
     primer_bind     3050..3074
                     /label=LNCX
                     /note="Human CMV promoter, forward primer"
     CDS             3097..3792
                     /codon_start=1
                     /product="red fluorescent protein from Entacmaea
                     quadricolor"
                     /label=TurboRFP
                     /note="mammalian codon-optimized"
                     /translation="MSELIKENMHMKLYMEGTVNNHHFKCTSEGEGKPYEGTQTMKIKV
                     VEGGPLPFAFDILATSFMYGSKAFINHTQGIPDFFKQSFPEGFTWERITTYEDGGVLTA
                     TQDTSFQNGCIIYNVKINGVNFPSNGPVMQKKTRGWEANTEMLYPADGGLRGHSQMALK
                     LVGGGYLHCSFKTTYRSKKPAKNLKMPGFHFVDHRLERIKEADKETYVEQHEMAVAKYC
                     DLPSKLGHR"
     misc_feature    4494..5066
                     /label=IRES
                     /note="internal ribosome entry site (IRES) of the
                     encephalomyocarditis virus (EMCV)"
     primer_bind     complement(4661..4678)
                     /label=IRES reverse
                     /note="IRES internal ribosome entry site, reverse primer.
                     Also called pCDH-rev"
     primer_bind     4888..4907
                     /label=IRES-F
                     /note="IRES internal ribosome entry site, forward primer"
     CDS             5069..5671
                     /codon_start=1
                     /gene="pac from Streptomyces alboniger"
                     /product="puromycin N-acetyltransferase"
                     /label=PuroR
                     /note="confers resistance to puromycin"
                     /translation="MATEYKPTVRLATRDDVPRAVRTLAAAFADYPATRHTVDPDRHIE
                     RVTELQELFLTRVGLDIGKVWVADDGAAVAVWTTPESVEAGAVFAEIGSRMAELSGSRL
                     AAQQQMEGLLAPHRPKEPAWFLATVGVSPDHQGKGLGSAVVLPGVEAAERAGVPAFLET
                     SAPRNLPFYERLGFTVTADVEVPEGPRTWCMTRKPGA"
     primer_bind     5568..5588
                     /label=Puro-F
                     /note="Puromycin resistance gene, forward primer"
     misc_feature    5687..6275
                     /label=WPRE
                     /note="woodchuck hepatitis virus posttranscriptional
                     regulatory element"
     primer_bind     complement(5740..5760)
                     /label=WPRE-R
                     /note="WPRE, reverse primer"
     CDS             complement(6158..6169)
                     /codon_start=1
                     /product="Factor Xa recognition and cleavage site"
                     /label=Factor Xa site
                     /translation="IEGR"
     LTR             6482..6715
                     /label=3' LTR (Delta-U3)
                     /note="self-inactivating 3' long terminal repeat (LTR) from
                     HIV-1"
     primer_bind     complement(6816..6833)
                     /label=BGH-rev
                     /note="Bovine growth hormone terminator, reverse primer.
                     Also called BGH reverse"
     polyA_signal    6822..7046
                     /label=bGH poly(A) signal
                     /note="bovine growth hormone polyadenylation signal"
     rep_origin      7092..7520
                     /direction=RIGHT
                     /label=f1 ori
                     /note="f1 bacteriophage origin of replication; arrow
                     indicates direction of (+) strand synthesis"
     primer_bind     complement(7179..7198)
                     /label=F1ori-R
                     /note="F1 origin, reverse primer"
     primer_bind     7389..7410
                     /label=F1ori-F
                     /note="F1 origin, forward primer"
     primer_bind     complement(7529..7549)
                     /label=pBABE 3'
                     /note="SV40 enhancer, reverse primer for pBABE vectors"
     promoter        7534..7863
                     /label=SV40 promoter
                     /note="SV40 enhancer and early promoter"
     rep_origin      7714..7849
                     /label=SV40 ori
                     /note="SV40 origin of replication"
     primer_bind     7776..7795
                     /label=SV40pro-F
                     /note="SV40 promoter/origin, forward primer"
     polyA_signal    9071..9192
                     /label=SV40 poly(A) signal
                     /note="SV40 polyadenylation signal"
     primer_bind     complement(9241..9257)
                     /label=M13 rev
                     /note="common sequencing primer, one of multiple similar
                     variants"
     primer_bind     complement(9241..9257)
                     /label=M13 Reverse
                     /note="In lacZ gene. Also called M13-rev"
     primer_bind     complement(9254..9276)
                     /label=M13/pUC Reverse
                     /note="In lacZ gene"
     protein_bind    9265..9281
                     /label=lac operator
                     /bound_moiety="lac repressor encoded by lacI"
                     /note="The lac repressor binds to the lac operator to
                     inhibit transcription in E. coli. This inhibition can be
                     relieved by adding lactose or
                     isopropyl-beta-D-thiogalactopyranoside (IPTG)."
     promoter        complement(9289..9319)
                     /label=lac promoter
                     /note="promoter for the E. coli lac operon"
     protein_bind    9334..9355
                     /label=CAP binding site
                     /bound_moiety="E. coli catabolite activator protein"
                     /note="CAP binding activates transcription in the presence
                     of cAMP."
     primer_bind     complement(9472..9489)
                     /label=L4440
                     /note="L4440 vector, forward primer"
     rep_origin      complement(9643..10231)
                     /direction=LEFT
                     /label=ori
                     /note="high-copy-number ColE1/pMB1/pBR322/pUC origin of
                     replication"
     primer_bind     complement(9723..9742)
                     /label=pBR322ori-F
                     /note="pBR322 origin, forward primer"
     CDS             complement(10402..11262)
                     /codon_start=1
                     /gene="bla"
                     /product="beta-lactamase"
                     /label=AmpR
                     /note="confers resistance to ampicillin, carbenicillin, and
                     related antibiotics"
                     /translation="MSIQHFRVALIPFFAAFCLPVFAHPETLVKVKDAEDQLGARVGYI
                     ELDLNSGKILESFRPEERFPMMSTFKVLLCGAVLSRIDAGQEQLGRRIHYSQNDLVEYS
                     PVTEKHLTDGMTVRELCSAAITMSDNTAANLLLTTIGGPKELTAFLHNMGDHVTRLDRW
                     EPELNEAIPNDERDTTMPVAMATTLRKLLTGELLTLASRQQLIDWMEADKVAGPLLRSA
                     LPAGWFIADKSGAGERGSRGIIAALGPDGKPSRIVVIYTTGSQATMDERNRQIAEIGAS
                     LIKHW"
     primer_bind     11025..11044
                     /label=Amp-R
                     /note="Ampicillin resistance gene, reverse primer"
     promoter        complement(11263..11367)
                     /gene="bla"
                     /label=AmpR promoter
     polyA_signal    11415..11549
                     /label=SV40 poly(A) signal
                     /note="SV40 polyadenylation signal"
ORIGIN
        1 tggaagggct aattcactcc caaagaagac aagatatcct tgatctgtgg atctaccaca
       61 cacaaggcta cttccctgat tagcagaact acacaccagg gccaggggtc agatatccac
      121 tgacctttgg atggtgctac aagctagtac cagttgagcc agataaggta gaagaggcca
      181 ataaaggaga gaacaccagc ttgttacacc ctgtgagcct gcatgggatg gatgacccgg
      241 agagagaagt gttagagtgg aggtttgaca gccgcctagc atttcatcac gtggcccgag
      301 agctgcatcc ggagtacttc aagaactgct gatatcgagc ttgctacaag ggactttccg
      361 ctggggactt tccagggagg cgtggcctgg gcgggactgg ggagtggcga gccctcagat
      421 cctgcatata agcagctgct ttttgcctgt actgggtctc tctggttaga ccagatctga
      481 gcctgggagc tctctggcta actagggaac ccactgctta agcctcaata aagcttgcct
      541 tgagtgcttc aagtagtgtg tgcccgtctg ttgtgtgact ctggtaacta gagatccctc
      601 agaccctttt agtcagtgtg gaaaatctct agcagtggcg cccgaacagg gacttgaaag
      661 cgaaagggaa accagaggag ctctctcgac gcaggactcg gcttgctgaa gcgcgcacgg
      721 caagaggcga ggggcggcga ctggtgagta cgccaaaaat tttgactagc ggaggctaga
      781 aggagagaga tgggtgcgag agcgtcagta ttaagcgggg gagaattaga tcgcgatggg
      841 aaaaaattcg gttaaggcca gggggaaaga aaaaatataa attaaaacat atagtatggg
      901 caagcaggga gctagaacga ttcgcagtta atcctggcct gttagaaaca tcagaaggct
      961 gtagacaaat actgggacag ctacaaccat cccttcagac aggatcagaa gaacttagat
     1021 cattatataa tacagtagca accctctatt gtgtgcatca aaggatagag ataaaagaca
     1081 ccaaggaagc tttagacaag atagaggaag agcaaaacaa aagtaagacc accgcacagc
     1141 aagcggccgg ccgctgatct tcagacctgg aggaggagat atgagggaca attggagaag
     1201 tgaattatat aaatataaag tagtaaaaat tgaaccatta ggagtagcac ccaccaaggc
     1261 aaagagaaga gtggtgcaga gagaaaaaag agcagtggga ataggagctt tgttccttgg
     1321 gttcttggga gcagcaggaa gcactatggg cgcagcgtca atgacgctga cggtacaggc
     1381 cagacaatta ttgtctggta tagtgcagca gcagaacaat ttgctgaggg ctattgaggc
     1441 gcaacagcat ctgttgcaac tcacagtctg gggcatcaag cagctccagg caagaatcct
     1501 ggctgtggaa agatacctaa aggatcaaca gctcctgggg atttggggtt gctctggaaa
     1561 actcatttgc accactgctg tgccttggaa tgctagttgg agtaataaat ctctggaaca
     1621 gatttggaat cacacgacct ggatggagtg ggacagagaa attaacaatt acacaagctt
     1681 aatacactcc ttaattgaag aatcgcaaaa ccagcaagaa aagaatgaac aagaattatt
     1741 ggaattagat aaatgggcaa gtttgtggaa ttggtttaac ataacaaatt ggctgtggta
     1801 tataaaatta ttcataatga tagtaggagg cttggtaggt ttaagaatag tttttgctgt
     1861 actttctata gtgaatagag ttaggcaggg atattcacca ttatcgtttc agacccacct
     1921 cccaaccccg aggggacccg acaggcccga aggaatagaa gaagaaggtg gagagagaga
     1981 cagagacaga tccattcgat tagtgaacgg atcggcactg cgtgcgccaa ttctgcagac
     2041 aaatggcagt attcatccac aattttaaaa gaaaaggggg gattgggggg tacagtgcag
     2101 gggaaagaat agtagacata atagcaacag acatacaaac taaagaatta caaaaacaaa
     2161 ttacaaaaat tcaaaatttt cgggtttatt acagggacag cagagatcca gtttggttag
     2221 taccgggccc gctctagtcc ggaatcagtc ctgctcctcg gccacgaagt gcacgcagtt
     2281 gccggccggg tcgcgcaggg cgaactcccg cccccacggc tgctcgccga tctcggtcat
     2341 ggccggcccg gaggcgtccc ggaagttcgt ggacacgacc tccgaccact cggcgtacag
     2401 ctcgtccagg ccgcgcaccc acacccaggc cagggtgttg tccggcacca cctggtcctg
     2461 gaccgcgctg atgaacaggg tcacgtcgtc ccggaccaca ccggcgaagt cgtcctccac
     2521 gaagtcccgg gagaacccga gccggtcggt ccagaactcg accgctccgg cgacgtcgcg
     2581 cgcggtgagc accggaacgg cactggtcaa cttggccatg gtggccctcc tatagtgagt
     2641 cgtattatac tatgccgata tactatgccg atgattaatt gtcaacacgt gctgcaggtc
     2701 cgaggttcta gagaccggtg gttaacgcgg atcccatcga tgaggccctt tcgtcttcac
     2761 tcgagtttac tccctatcag tgatagagaa cgtatgtcga gtttactccc tatcagtgat
     2821 agagaacgat gtcgagttta ctccctatca gtgatagaga acgtatgtcg agtttactcc
     2881 ctatcagtga tagagaacgt atgtcgagtt tactccctat cagtgataga gaacgtatgt
     2941 cgagtttatc cctatcagtg atagagaacg tatgtcgagt ttactcccta tcagtgatag
     3001 agaacgtatg tcgaggtagg cgtgtacggt gggaggccta tataagcaga gctcgtttag
     3061 tgaaccgtca gatcgccagc gctaccggtc gccaccatga gcgagctgat caaggagaac
     3121 atgcacatga agctgtacat ggagggcacc gtgaacaacc accacttcaa gtgcacatcc
     3181 gagggcgaag gcaagcccta cgagggcacc cagaccatga agatcaaggt ggtcgagggc
     3241 ggccctctcc ccttcgcctt cgacatcctg gctaccagct tcatgtacgg cagcaaagcc
     3301 ttcatcaacc acacccaggg catccccgac ttctttaagc agtccttccc tgagggcttc
     3361 acatgggaga gaatcaccac atacgaagac gggggcgtgc tgaccgctac ccaggacacc
     3421 agcttccaga acggctgcat catctacaac gtcaagatca acggggtgaa cttcccatcc
     3481 aacggccctg tgatgcagaa gaaaacacgc ggctgggagg ccaacaccga gatgctgtac
     3541 cccgctgacg gcggcctgag aggccacagc cagatggccc tgaagctcgt gggcgggggc
     3601 tacctgcact gctccttcaa gaccacatac agatccaaga aacccgctaa gaacctcaag
     3661 atgcccggct tccacttcgt ggaccacaga ctggaaagaa tcaaggaggc cgacaaagag
     3721 acctacgtcg agcagcacga gatggctgtg gccaagtact gcgacctccc tagcaaactg
     3781 gggcacagat aactcgagcg gacgcgtcgg cggcctgtcg gtcccctctg gctctccgcg
     3841 tgcgcccggg gctgcgggag cggagtccgc tcaggccccc gcgccgggtc ggcggcggca
     3901 cgtggggccc acagcgcggc agcggtgccg gcgaatggga ggcccgtttc tctctttggt
     3961 tatctagctg tatgagtgcc acagagccgt cataaagcta gataaccgaa agtagaaatg
     4021 actctcacaa cttctgcgtg cgatggcccg gccggccgcc ctggccacag gagccagagg
     4081 agcccagaga agcccacgcc acccagggat tccagctcga cggagcggcc acgccgggac
     4141 caggtatccg acctcggctc tccttctagt aggtgggagt actgctcaga gctacaactc
     4201 taggagtagg gactccaagc ctagagctcc aagagagggt gaagggcagg gagaaaatta
     4261 tagtaatagt tgcaatgagt cacttgcttc tagatcaaga tcagagactc tgctctccgt
     4321 gttcacagcg gaccttgatt taatgtcata caattaaggc acgcggtgaa tgccaagagc
     4381 ggagcctaca gctgcacttg aaggacatcc gagagaagtt aggaagggtg gggagaaaca
     4441 attctagaat gaacccatcc tgtgcgacac ggccgcaaat tccgcaaatt ccgcccctct
     4501 ccctcccccc cccctaacgt tactggccga agccgcttgg aataaggccg gtgtgcgttt
     4561 gtctatatgt tattttccac catattgccg tcttttggca atgtgagggc ccggaaacct
     4621 ggccctgtct tcttgacgag cattcctagg ggtctttccc ctctcgccaa aggaatgcaa
     4681 ggtctgttga atgtcgtgaa ggaagcagtt cctctggaag cttcttgaag acaaacaacg
     4741 tctgtagcga ccctttgcag gcagcggaac cccccacctg gcgacaggtg cctctgcggc
     4801 caaaagccac gtgtataaga tacacctgca aaggcggcac aaccccagtg ccacgttgtg
     4861 agttggatag ttgtggaaag agtcaaatgg ctctcctcaa gcgtattcaa caaggggctg
     4921 aaggatgccc agaaggtacc ccattgtatg ggatctgatc tggggcctcg gtgcacatgc
     4981 tttacatgtg tttagtcgag gttaaaaaaa cgtctaggcc ccccgaacca cggggacgtg
     5041 gttttccttt gaaaaacacg ataataccat ggccaccgag tacaagccca cggtgcgcct
     5101 cgccacccgc gacgacgtcc cccgggccgt acgcaccctc gccgccgcgt tcgccgacta
     5161 ccccgccacg cgccacaccg tcgacccgga ccgccacatc gagcgggtca ccgagctgca
     5221 agaactcttc ctcacgcgcg tcgggctcga catcggcaag gtgtgggtcg cggacgacgg
     5281 cgccgcggtg gcggtctgga ccacgccgga gagcgtcgaa gcgggggcgg tgttcgccga
     5341 gatcggctcg cgcatggccg agttgagcgg ttcccggctg gccgcgcagc aacagatgga
     5401 aggcctcctg gcgccgcacc ggcccaagga gcccgcgtgg ttcctggcca ccgtcggcgt
     5461 ctcgcccgac caccagggca agggtctggg cagcgccgtc gtgctccccg gagtggaggc
     5521 ggccgagcgc gctggggtgc ccgccttcct ggagacctcc gcgccccgca acctcccctt
     5581 ctacgagcgg ctcggcttca ccgtcaccgc cgacgtcgag gtgcccgaag gaccgcgcac
     5641 ctggtgcatg acccgcaagc ccggtgcctg agttcgcgtc tggaacaatc aacctctgga
     5701 ttacaaaatt tgtgaaagat tgactggtat tcttaactat gttgctcctt ttacgctatg
     5761 tggatacgct gctttaatgc ctttgtatca tgctattgct tcccgtatgg ctttcatttt
     5821 ctcctccttg tataaatcct ggttgctgtc tctttatgag gagttgtggc ccgttgtcag
     5881 gcaacgtggc gtggtgtgca ctgtgtttgc tgacgcaacc cccactggtt ggggcattgc
     5941 caccacctgt cagctccttt ccgggacttt cgctttcccc ctccctattg ccacggcgga
     6001 actcatcgcc gcctgccttg cccgctgctg gacaggggct cggctgttgg gcactgacaa
     6061 ttccgtggtg ttgtcgggga agctgacgtc ctttccatgg ctgctcgcct gtgttgccac
     6121 ctggattctg cgcgggacgt ccttctgcta cgtcccttcg gccctcaatc cagcggacct
     6181 tccttcccgc ggcctgctgc cggctctgcg gcctcttccg cgtcttcgcc ttcgccctca
     6241 gacgagtcgg atctcccttt gggccgcctc cccgcctgga attaattctg cagtcgagac
     6301 ctagaaaaac atggagcaat cacaagtagc aatacagcag ctaccaatgc tgattgtgcc
     6361 tggctagaag cacaagagga ggaggaggtg ggttttccag tcacacctca ggtaccttta
     6421 agaccaatga cttacaaggc agctgtagat cttagccact ttttaaaaga aaagagggga
     6481 ctggaagggc taattcactc ccaacgaaga caagatctgc tttttgcttg tactgggtct
     6541 ctctggttag accagatctg agcctgggag ctctctggct aactagggaa cccactgctt
     6601 aagcctcaat aaagcttgcc ttgagtgctt caagtagtgt gtgcccgtct gttgtgtgac
     6661 tctggtaact agagatccct cagacccttt tagtcagtgt ggaaaatctc tagcagtagt
     6721 agttcatgtc atcttattat tcagtattta taacttgcaa agaaatgaat atcagagagt
     6781 gagaggcctt gacattgttt aaacccgctg atcagcctcg actgtgcctt ctagttgcca
     6841 gccatctgtt gtttgcccct cccccgtgcc ttccttgacc ctggaaggtg ccactcccac
     6901 tgtcctttcc taataaaatg aggaaattgc atcgcattgt ctgagtaggt gtcattctat
     6961 tctggggggt ggggtggggc aggacagcaa gggggaggat tgggaagaca atagcaggca
     7021 tgctggggat gcggtgggct ctatggcttc tgaggcggaa agaaccagct ggggctctag
     7081 ggggtatccc cnnnnnnnnn nnnnnnnnnn nnnnnnnnnn nnnnnnnnnn nnnnnnnnnn
     7141 nnnnnnnnnn nnnnnnnnnn nnnnnnnnnn nnnnnnnnnn nnnnnnnnnn nnnnnnnnnn
     7201 nnnnnnnnnn nnnnncnnnn nnnnnnnnnn nnnnnnnnnn nnnnnnnnnn nnnnnnnnnn
     7261 nnnnnnnnnn nnnnnnnnnn nnnnnnnnnn nnnnnnnnnn nnnnnnnann nnnnnnnnnn
     7321 nnnnnnnnnn nnnnnnnnnn nnnnnnnnnn nnnnnnncct ttgacgttgg agtccacgtt
     7381 ctttaatagt ggactcttgt tccaaactgg aacaacactc aaccctatct cggtctattc
     7441 ttttgattta taagggattt tgccgatttc ggcctattgg ttaaaaaatg agctgattta
     7501 acaaaaattt aacgcgaatt aattctgtgg aatgtgtgtc agttagggtg tggaaagtcc
     7561 ccaggctccc cagcaggcag aagtatgcaa agcatgcatc tcaattagtc agcaaccagg
     7621 tgtggaaagt ccccaggctc cccagcaggc agaagtatgc aaagcatgca tctcaattag
     7681 tcagcaacca tagtcccgcc cctaactccg cccatcccgc ccctaactcc gcccagttcc
     7741 gcccattctc cgccccatgg ctgactaatt ttttttattt atgcagaggc cgaggccgcc
     7801 tctgcctctg agctattcca gaagtagtga ggaggctttt ttggaggcct aggcttttgc
     7861 aaaaagctcc cgggagcttg tatatccatt ttcggatctg atcagcacgt gatgaaaaag
     7921 cctgaactca ccgcgacgtc tgtcgagaag tttctgatcg aaaagttcga cagcgtctcc
     7981 gacctgatgc agctctcgga gggcgaagaa tctcgtgctt tcagcttcga tgtaggaggg
     8041 cgtggatatg tcctgcgggt aaatagctgc gccgatggtt tctacaaaga tcgttatgtt
     8101 tatcggcact ttgcatcggc cgcgctcccg attccggaag tgcttgacat tggggaatta
     8161 attcagcgag agcctgacct attgcatctc ccgccgtgca cagggtgtca cgttgcaaga
     8221 cctgcctgaa accgaactgc ccgctgttct gcagccggtc gcggaggcca tggatgcgat
     8281 cgctgcggcc gatcttagcc agacgagcgg gttcggccca ttcggaccgc aaggaatcgg
     8341 tcaatacact acatggcgtg atttcatatg cgcgattgct gatccccatg tgtatcactg
     8401 gcaaactgtg atggacgaca ccgtcagtgc gtccgtcgcg caggctctcg atgagctgat
     8461 gctttgggcc gaggactgcc ccgaagtccg gcacctcgtg cacgcggatt tcggctccaa
     8521 caatgtcctg acggacaatg gccgcataac agcggtcatt gactggagcg aggcgatgtt
     8581 cggggattcc caatacgagg tcgccaacat cttcttctgg aggccgtggt tggcttgtat
     8641 ggagcagcag acgcgctact tcgagcggag gcatccggag cttgcaggat cgccgcggct
     8701 ccgggcgtat atgctccgca ttggtcttga ccaactctat cagagcttgg ttgacggcaa
     8761 tttcgatgat gcagcttggg cgcagggtcg atgcgacgca atcgtccgat ccggagccgg
     8821 gactgtcggg cgtacacaaa tcgcccgcag aagcgcggcc gtctggaccg atggctgtgt
     8881 agaagtactc gccgatagtg gaaaccgacg ccccagcact cgtccgaggg caaaggaata
     8941 gcacgtgcta cgagatttcg attccaccgc cgccttctat gaaaggttgg gcttcggaat
     9001 cgttttccgg gacgccggct ggatgatcct ccagcgcggg gatctcatgc tggagttctt
     9061 cgcccacccc aacttgttta ttgcagctta taatggttac aaataaagca atagcatcac
     9121 aaatttcaca aataaagcat ttttttcact gcattctagt tgtggtttgt ccaaactcat
     9181 caatgtatct tatcatgtct gtataccgtc gacctctagc tagagcttgg cgtaatcatg
     9241 gtcatagctg tttcctgtgt gaaattgtta tccgctcaca attccacaca acatacgagc
     9301 cggaagcata aagtgtaaag cctggggtgc ctaatgagtg agctaactca cattaattgc
     9361 gttgcgctca ctgcccgctt tccagtcggg aaacctgtcg tgccagctgc attaatgaat
     9421 cggccaacgc gcggggagag gcggtttgcg tattgggcgc tcttccgctt cctcgctcac
     9481 tgactcgctg cgctcggtcg ttcggctgcg gcgagcggta tcagctcact caaaggcggt
     9541 aatacggtta tccacagaat caggggataa cgcaggaaag aacatgtgag caaaaggcca
     9601 gcaaaaggcc aggaaccgta aaaaggccgc gttgctggcg tttttccata ggctccgccc
     9661 ccctgacgag catcacaaaa atcgacgctc aagtcagagg tggcgaaacc cgacaggact
     9721 ataaagatac caggcgtttc cccctggaag ctccctcgtg cgctctcctg ttccgaccct
     9781 gccgcttacc ggatacctgt ccgcctttct cccttcggga agcgtggcgc tttctcatag
     9841 ctcacgctgt aggtatctca gttcggtgta ggtcgttcgc tccaagctgg gctgtgtgca
     9901 cgaacccccc gttcagcccg accgctgcgc cttatccggt aactatcgtc ttgagtccaa
     9961 cccggtaaga cacgacttat cgccactggc agcagccact ggtaacagga ttagcagagc
    10021 gaggtatgta ggcggtgcta cagagttctt gaagtggtgg cctaactacg gctacactag
    10081 aagaacagta tttggtatct gcgctctgct gaagccagtt accttcggaa aaagagttgg
    10141 tagctcttga tccggcaaac aaaccaccgc tggtagcggt ggtttttttg tttgcaagca
    10201 gcagattacg cgcagaaaaa aaggatctca agaagatcct ttgatctttt ctacggggtc
    10261 tgacgctcag tggaacgaaa actcacgtta agggattttg gtcatgagat tatcaaaaag
    10321 gatcttcacc tagatccttt taaattaaaa atgaagtttt aaatcaatct aaagtatata
    10381 tgagtaaact tggtctgaca gttaccaatg cttaatcagt gaggcaccta tctcagcgat
    10441 ctgtctattt cgttcatcca tagttgcctg actccccgtc gtgtagataa ctacgatacg
    10501 ggagggctta ccatctggcc ccagtgctgc aatgataccg cgagacccac gctcaccggc
    10561 tccagattta tcagcaataa accagccagc cggaagggcc gagcgcagaa gtggtcctgc
    10621 aactttatcc gcctccatcc agtctattaa ttgttgccgg gaagctagag taagtagttc
    10681 gccagttaat agtttgcgca acgttgttgc cattgctaca ggcatcgtgg tgtcacgctc
    10741 gtcgtttggt atggcttcat tcagctccgg ttcccaacga tcaaggcgag ttacatgatc
    10801 ccccatgttg tgcaaaaaag cggttagctc cttcggtcct ccgatcgttg tcagaagtaa
    10861 gttggccgca gtgttatcac tcatggttat ggcagcactg cataattctc ttactgtcat
    10921 gccatccgta agatgctttt ctgtgactgg tgagtactca accaagtcat tctgagaata
    10981 gtgtatgcgg cgaccgagtt gctcttgccc ggcgtcaata cgggataata ccgcgccaca
    11041 tagcagaact ttaaaagtgc tcatcattgg aaaacgttct tcggggcgaa aactctcaag
    11101 gatcttaccg ctgttgagat ccagttcgat gtaacccact cgtgcaccca actgatcttc
    11161 agcatctttt actttcacca gcgtttctgg gtgagcaaaa acaggaaggc aaaatgccgc
    11221 aaaaaaggga ataagggcga cacggaaatg ttgaatactc atactcttcc tttttcaata
    11281 ttattgaagc atttatcagg gttattgtct catgagcgga tacatatttg aatgtattta
    11341 gaaaaataaa caaatagggg ttccgcgcac atttccccga aaagtgccac ctgacgtcga
    11401 cggatcggga gatcaacttg tttattgcag cttataatgg ttacaaataa agcaatagca
    11461 tcacaaattt cacaaataaa gcattttttt cactgcattc tagttgtggt ttgtccaaac
    11521 tcatcaatgt atcttatcat gtctggatca actggataac tcaagctaac caaaatcatc
    11581 ccaaacttcc caccccatac cctattacca ctgccaatta cctgtggttt catttactct
    11641 aaacctgtga ttcctctgaa ttattttcat tttaaagaaa ttgtatttgt taaatatgta
    11701 ctacaaactt agtagt
//
