[The description below was written by a language model from this plasmid's Addgene catalogue record and the feature table of its GenBank file.]
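Description:
pTight-9-124 is a doxycycline-regulatable, HIV-1-based lentiviral vector built on the home-made pTLemiR backbone, carrying mouse primary transcripts for miR-9/9* (Mir9-3) and miR-124 (Mir124a-2) as a 655 bp insert. The 11.7 kb plasmid is propagated in E. coli through a high-copy ColE1/pUC origin with ampicillin selection, and a recombination-deficient strain is listed for growth, as is usual for LTR-containing plasmids. It also carries an f1 origin. The viral portion contains a full-length LTR at the 5' end (labelled "3' LTR" in the annotation), the Psi packaging signal, RRE and cPPT/CTS. At the other end is a U3-deleted, self-inactivating 3' LTR followed by a bGH polyadenylation signal.

The expression cassette is driven by the PTight Tet-responsive promoter, which has seven tet operators upstream of a minimal CMV promoter. Transcription therefore depends on a tetracycline-controlled transactivator supplied separately, since none is annotated on this plasmid. This promoter drives TurboRFP, followed by an unannotated stretch of about 700 bp before an EMCV IRES. That gap matches the stated insert size and is presumably where the microRNA precursors sit, though the feature table does not mark them. The IRES directs translation of puromycin N-acetyltransferase, and a WPRE enhances transcript expression. A single inducible transcript would thus yield the red reporter, the microRNAs and puromycin resistance for selecting transduced cells. An EM7-driven bleomycin/Zeocin resistance gene lies in reverse orientation upstream of the promoter, and an SV40 promoter/origin is present in the backbone. The depositor notes a nine-base deletion upstream of the IRES that is not expected to affect function. The associated publication concerns microRNA-mediated conversion of human fibroblasts into neurons.
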