Addgene plasmid #31874: pTight-9-124
Depositing lab: Jerry Crabtree. Depositing organization: Stanford University. Publication: MicroRNA-mediated conversion of human fibroblasts to neurons. Yoo AS, Sun AX, Li L, Shcheglovitov A, Portmann T, Li Y, Lee-Messer C, Dolmetsch RE, Tsien RW, Crabtree GR. Nature. 2011 Jul 13. doi: 10.1038/nature10323. PubMed 21753754.
Backbone
  Vector backbone: pTLemiR
  Backbone manufacturer: home made/Crabtree lab
  Vector type: Lentiviral
  Selectable markers: Puromycin
Growth in bacteria
  Bacterial resistance: Ampicillin, 100 μg/mL
  Growth temperature: 30°C
  Growth strain: Stbl3
  Copy number: High Copy
Gene/Insert
  Gene/Insert name: miR-9/9* and miR-124 (alt name: miR-9/9* and miR-124 pri-transcripts)
  Species: M. musculus (mouse)
  Insert size (bp): 655
  GenBank ID: NR_029818 NR_029814
  Entrez Gene: Mir124a-2 (a.k.a. Mirn12, Mirn124a-2, mir-124, mir-124-2, mir-124a-2); Mir9-3 (a.k.a. Mirn9-3, mir-9-3, mmu-mir-9-3)
  Cloning method: Ligation Independent Cloning
  Sequencing primers: 5′ CACTTCGTGGACCACAGACTGG; 3′ GCACACCGGCCTTATTCCAAG
Terms and licenses: Academic/Nonprofit Terms; Industry Terms: Not Available to Industry
Depositor comments: Addgene's quality control sequence is missing the following sequence upstream of IRES - "CCGCAAATT". This deletion should not affect plasmid function.
How to cite: pTight-9-124 was a gift from Jerry Crabtree (Addgene plasmid # 31874 ; http://n2t.net/addgene:31874 ; RRID:Addgene_31874)
