>Addgene plasmid #31874 | pTight-9-124 | addgene partial sequence | sequence record 37778 | IRES-R 5'-CCTCACATTGCCAAAAGACG-3'
ACGCACACCGGCCTTATTCCAAGCGGCTTCGGCCAGTAACGTTAGGGGGGGGGGAGGGAGAGGGGCGGAA
TTTGCGGCCGTGTCGCACAGGATGGGTTCATTCTAGAATTGTTTCTCCCCACCCTTCCTAACTTCTCTCG
GATGTCCTTCAAGTGCAGCTGTAGGCTCCGCTCTTGGCATTCACCGCGTGCCTTAATTGTATGACATTAA
ATCAAGGTCCGCTGTGAACACGGAGAGCAGAGTCTCTGATCTTGATCTANAAGCAAGTGACTCATTGCAA
CTATTACTATAATTTTCTCCCTGCCCTTCACCCTCTCTTGGAGCTCTAGGCTTGGAGTCCCTACTCCTAG
AGTTGTAGCTCTGAGCAGTACTCCCACCTACTAGAAGGAGAGCCGAGGTCGGATACCTGGTCCCGGCGTG
GCCGCTCCGTCGAGCTGGAATCCCTGGGTGGCGTGGGCTTCTCTGGGCTCCTCTGGCTCCTGTGGCCAGG
GCGGCCGGCCGGGCCATCGCACGCAGAAGTTGTGAGA
